Addgene plasmid #156011: SFRS17A-1
Purpose: For use in RBP tethering screen
Depositing lab: Eugene Yeo. Depositing organization: University of California, San Diego (UCSD). Publication: Large-scale tethered function assays identify factors that regulate mRNA stability and translation. Luo EC, Nathanson JL, Tan FE, Schwartz JL, Schmok JC, Shankar A, Markmiller S, Yee BA, Sathe S, Pratt GA, Scaletta DB, Ha Y, Hill DE, Aigner S, Yeo GW. Nat Struct Mol Biol. 2020 Oct;27(10):989-1000. doi: 10.1038/s41594-020-0477-6. Epub 2020 Aug 17. PubMed 32807991.
Backbone
  Vector backbone: E2.pEF5-DEST-FL-V5-MCP
  Backbone size w/o insert (bp): 7357
  Vector type: Mammalian Expression
Growth in bacteria
  Bacterial resistance: Ampicillin, 100 μg/mL
  Growth temperature: 37°C
  Growth strain: DH5alpha
  Copy number: High Copy
Gene/Insert
  Gene/Insert name: SFRS17A (alt name: Accession: BC110496.1)
  Species: H. sapiens (human)
  Insert size (bp): 2088
  Mutation: none
  Entrez Gene: SFRS17A (a.k.a. XE7, 721P, XE7Y, CCDC133, CXYorf3, DXYS155E, MGC39904, MGC125365, MGC125366)
  Promoter: EF-1a
  Tag / fusion protein: V5-MCP (C terminal on backbone)
  Cloning method: Gateway Cloning
  Sequencing primers: 5′ TAATACGACTCACTATAGGG; 3′ gctcgagtctagagggc
Resource information
  A portion of this plasmid was derived from a plasmid made by: DNASU Plasmid Repository Center for Personalized Diagnostics Biodesign Institute
Terms and licenses: Academic/Nonprofit Terms; Industry Terms: Not Available to Industry
How to cite: SFRS17A-1 was a gift from Eugene Yeo (Addgene plasmid # 156011 ; http://n2t.net/addgene:156011 ; RRID:Addgene_156011)
