[The description below was written by a language model from this plasmid's Addgene catalogue record and pLannotate feature annotations shown in this document.]
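Description:
SFRS17A-1 is a mammalian expression plasmid built by Gateway recombination into the E2.pEF5-DEST-FL-V5-MCP destination backbone. It is maintained in E. coli through a high-copy ColE1/pUC-type origin and an ampicillin resistance gene (β-lactamase with its own promoter). The payload is the full-length, unmutated human SFRS17A open reading frame (about 2.1 kb), a gene now annotated as AKAP17A (also called XE7), which encodes a splicing factor that influences alternative splice site choice in a PKA-dependent manner. The ORF sits between attB1 and attB2 recombination scars and is transcribed from the strong constitutive EF-1α promoter. A T7 promoter lies just upstream of the insert, and a bovine growth hormone polyadenylation signal terminates the transcript.

Downstream of attB2, the backbone supplies a C-terminal V5 epitope tag followed by the bacteriophage MS2 coat protein (MCP). The V5 tag allows detection of the fusion. The MCP domain binds MS2 stem-loop RNA structures, so the fused RNA-binding protein can be artificially recruited to a reporter transcript carrying those hairpins. This matches the stated purpose of use in an RBP tethering screen, where many candidate proteins are tethered to reporter mRNAs to test their effects on mRNA stability and translation.

The feature table also shows an FRT site placed directly ahead of a hygromycin resistance coding sequence with an SV40 polyadenylation signal. This arrangement is typical of vectors designed for FLP-mediated integration into an FRT-bearing genomic locus with hygromycin selection, although the record does not say this was done. The remaining annotations (fragments of f1 ori, SV40 promoter, ble, lacI, CMV enhancer and small t antigen) are short partial matches that appear to be backbone remnants.
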