Features (pLannotate 1.2.2; 24 found; start..end, strand, type, name):
      1..1179    +  promoter       EF-1α promoter: strong constitutive promoter for human elongation factor EF-1α
   1196..1214    +  promoter       T7 promoter: promoter for bacteriophage T7 RNA polymerase
   1294..1311    +  protein_bind   attB1 (fragment): mutant version of attB; core recombination site for the Gateway® BP reaction BP Clonase™
   1320..3404    +  CDS            AKAP17A: AK17A_HUMAN - Also known as CXYorf3, DXYS155E, SFRS17A, XE7. Experimental evidence at protein level: Swiss-Prot protein existence level 1. Splice factor regulating alternative splice site selection for certain mRNA precursors. Mediates regulation of pre-mRNA splicing in a PKA-dependent manner. From Homo sapiens (Human).
   3412..3429    -  protein_bind   attB2 (fragment): mutant version of attB; core recombination site for the Gateway® BP reaction BP Clonase™
   3555..3596    +  CDS            V5 tag: epitope tag from simian virus 5
   3609..3995    +  CDS            MS2: bacteriophage MS2 coat protein binds to a specific stem-loop structure in the viral RNA (Peabody, 1993)
   4057..4281    +  polyA_signal   bGH poly(A) signal: bovine growth hormone polyadenylation signal
   4285..4306    +  promoter       SV40 promoter (fragment): SV40 enhancer and early promoter
   4327..4560    +  rep_origin     f1 ori (fragment) (sequence partly withheld): f1 bacteriophage origin of replication; arrow indicates direction of (+) strand synthesis
   4565..4612    +  protein_bind   FRT: FLP-mediated recombination occurs in the 8-bp core sequence TCTAGAAA (Turan and Bode, 2011). FLP recombinase from the Saccharomyces cerevisiae 2μ plasmid
   4620..5642    +  CDS            HygR: aminoglycoside phosphotransferase from E. coli; aph(4)-Ia; confers resistance to hygromycin
   5652..5777    +  CDS            ble (fragment): BLE_KLEPN - Experimental evidence at protein level: Swiss-Prot protein existence level 1. Binding protein with a strong affinity to the bleomycin family of antibiotics. Binds to CL990; an antimitotic-antibiotic compound. From Klebsiella pneumoniae.
   5772..5893    +  polyA_signal   SV40 poly(A) signal: SV40 polyadenylation signal
   5966..5982    -  protein_bind   lac operator: The lac repressor binds to the lac operator to inhibit transcription in E. coli. This inhibition can be relieved by adding lactose or isopropyl-β-D-thiogalactopyranoside (IPTG). lac repressor encoded by lacI
   5990..6020    -  promoter       lac promoter: promoter for the E. coli lac operon
   6035..6056    -  protein_bind   CAP binding site: CAP binding activates transcription in the presence of cAMP. E. coli catabolite activator protein
   6069..6161    -  CDS            lacI (fragment): lac repressor; lacI; The lac repressor binds to the lac operator to inhibit transcription in E. coli. This inhibition can be relieved by adding lactose or isopropyl-β-D-thiogalactopyranoside (IPTG).
   6344..6932    -  rep_origin     ori: high-copy-number ColE1/pMB1/pBR322/pUC origin of replication
   7103..7963    -  CDS            AmpR: β-lactamase; bla; confers resistance to ampicillin, carbenicillin, and related antibiotics
   7964..8068    -  promoter       AmpR promoter: bla
   8127..8179    -  misc_feature   bom (fragment): basis of mobility region from pBR322
   8334..8352    +  enhancer       CMV enhancer (fragment): human cytomegalovirus immediate early enhancer
   8377..8443    +  CDS            small t antigen (fragment): SV40 (simian virus 40) small t antigen
>Addgene plasmid #156011 | SFRS17A-1 | addgene full sequence | sequence record 375999 | Addgene NGS Result
GGCTCCGGTGCCCGTCAGTGGGCAGAGCGCACATCGCCCACAGTCCCCGAGAAGTTGGGGGGAGGGGTCG
GCAATTGAACCGGTGCCTAGAGAAGGTGGCGCGGGGTAAACTGGGAAAGTGATGTCGTGTACTGGCTCCG
CCTTTTTCCCGAGGGTGGGGGAGAACCGTATATAAGTGCAGTAGTCGCCGTGAACGTTCTTTTTCGCAAC
GGGTTTGCCGCCAGAACACAGGTAAGTGCCGTGTGTGGTTCCCGCGGGCCTGGCCTCTTTACGGGTTATG
GCCCTTGCGTGCCTTGAATTACTTCCACCTGGCTGCAGTACGTGATTCTTGATCCCGAGCTTCGGGTTGG
AAGTGGGTGGGAGAGTTCGAGGCCTTGCGCTTAAGGAGCCCCTTCGCCTCGTGCTTGAGTTGAGGCCTGG
CCTGGGCGCTGGGGCCGCCGCGTGCGAATCTGGTGGCACCTTCGCGCCTGTCTCGCTGCTTTCGATAAGT
CTCTAGCCATTTAAAATTTTTGATGACCTGCTGCGACGCTTTTTTTCTGGCAAGATAGTCTTGTAAATGC
GGGCCAAGATCTGCACACTGGTATTTCGGTTTTTGGGGCCGCGGGCGGCGACGGGGCCCGTGCGTCCCAG
CGCACATGTTCGGCGAGGCGGGGCCTGCGAGCGCGGCCACCGAGAATCGGACGGGGGTAGTCTCAAGCTG
GCCGGCCTGCTCTGGTGCCTGGCCTCGCGCCGCCGTGTATCGCCCCGCCCTGGGCGGCAAGGCTGGCCCG
GTCGGCACCAGTTGCGTGAGCGGAAAGATGGCCGCTTCCCGGCCCTGCTGCAGGGAGCTCAAAATGGAGG
ACGCGGCGCTCGGGAGAGCGGGCGGGTGAGTCACCCACACAAAGGAAAAGGGCCTTTCCGTCCTCAGCCG
TCGCTTCATGTGACTCCACGGAGTACCGGGCGCCGTCCAGGCACCTCGATTAGTTCTCGAGCTTTTGGAG
TACGTCGTCTTTAGGTTGGGGGGAGGGGTTTTATGCGATGGAGTTTCCCCACACTGAGTGGGTGGAGACT
GAAGTTAGGCCAGCTTGGCACTTGATGTAATTCTCCTTGGAATTTGCCCTTTTTGAGTTTGGATCTTGGT
TCATTCTCAAGCCTCAGACAGTGGTTCAAAGTTTTTTTCTTCCATTTCAGGTGTCGTGAGGAATTAGCTT
GGTACTAATACGACTCACTATAGGGAGACCCAAGCTGGCTAGGTAAGCTTGGTACCGAGCTCGGATCCAC
TAGTCCAGTGTGGTGGAATTCTGCAGATATCAACAAGTTTGTACAAAAAAGTTGGCACCATGGCAGCGGC
TACCATCGTGCACGACACGTCTGAGGCCGTGGAGCTCTGCCCTGCTTACGGCTTGTACCTGAAGCCCATC
ACCAAGATGACCATCAGCGTGGCACTCCCGCAGCTGAAGCAGCCGGGGAAGTCCATCTCCAACTGGGAGG
TGATGGAGAGGCTGAAGGGCATGGTGCAGAACCACCAGTTCTCCACGCTGCGTATTTCCAAGAGCACCAT
GGACTTCATCCGCTTCGAGGGGGAGGTGGAGAACAAGAGCCTGGTCAAGTCTTTTCTGGCCTGCCTGGAC
GGCAAGACCATCAAGCTCAGCGGCTTCTCCGACATCCTGAAGGTGCGCGCGGCCGAGTTCAAGATCGACT
TCCCCACCCGCCACGACTGGGACTCCTTCTTCCGCGACGCCAAGGACATGAACGAGACCCTGCCGGGGGA
GCGGCCGGACACCATCCACCTGGAGGGGCTGCCCTGCAAGTGGTTCGCCCTGAAGGAGTCGGGCTCCGAG
AAGCCCAGCGAGGACGTCCTGGTCAAGGTGTTTGAGAAGTTCGGGGAGATCCGGAATGTGGACATCCCCA
TGCTGGACCCCTACCGGGAGGAGATGACGGGCCGCAACTTCCACACCTTCAGTTTCGGGGGGCACTTGAA
CTTCGAGGCCTATGTGCAGTACCGTGAGTACATGGGCTTCATCCAGGCCATGAGCGCCCTGCGCGGGATG
AAACTCATGTACAAGGGCGAGGACGGCAAGGCCGTGGCCTGCAACATCAAGGTTTCTTTTGATTCGACCA
AACACCTGAGTGATGCCTCAATTAAGAAGCGGCAGCTGGAGAGGCAGAAGCTTCAGGAACTGGAGCAGCA
AAGAGAAGAACAAAAGCGCAGAGAGAAGGAAGCGGAGGAGAGGCAGCGAGCGGAGGAAAGGAAACAAAAG
GAGCTGGAAGAGCTGGAGCGAGAGAGGAAAAGAGAAGAGAAGCTTCGCAAGAGGGAGCAGAAGCAGAGGG
ACCGTGAGCTGCGCCGGAATCAGAAGAAGCTGGAGAAGCTGCAGGCGGAGGAGCAGAAGCAGCTGCAGGA
GAAGATCAAGCTGGAGGAGCGCAAGCTGCTGCTGGCCCAGAGGAACCTGCAGTCCATCCGGCTCATCGCC
GAGCTGCTCAGCAGAGCCAAGGCTGTGAAGCTACGGGAACAGGAGCAGAAGGAGGAGAAGCTGAGGCTCC
AGCAGCAGGAGGAGCGGCGGCGGCTGCAGGAGGCCGAGCTGCGGCGCGTGGAGGAGGAGAAGGAGCGCGC
GCTGGGCCTGCAGCGGAAAGAGCGGGAGCTGCGCGAGCGGCTGCTGAGCATCCTGCTGAGCAAGAAGCCG
GACGACAGCCACACACACGACGAGCTGGGCGTGGCACACGCCGACCTGCTGCAGCCCGTCCTGGACATCC
TGCAGACCGTGTCGTCCGGCTGTGTGAGCGCCACCACGCTGCACCCCCTCGGGGGCCAGCCCCCGGCCGG
TGCCCCCAAGGAGAGCGCGGCCCACCCAGAGGCCGACGGCGCTCCCAAAAGCGTGAACGGGAGCGTGGCC
GAGGAGGCCCCATGCAAGGAGGTTCAGAGCTCCTGTCGTGTGGTCCCCGAGGATGGCTCTCCAGAGAAGA
GGTGCCCGGGCGGCGTCCTCTCCTGCATTCCTGACAACAACCAACAGCCCAAGGGCATCCCTGCCTGCGA
GCAGAATGTCTCCAGAAAGGACACCCGGTCAGAACAGGACAAGTGCAACCGGGAGCCCAGCAAGGGCCGG
GGCCGGGCCACCGGAGACGGGCTTGCTGACCGGCACAAGCGGGAGAGGAGCCGGGCCAGGCGGGCCAGCA
GCAGGGAGGACGGGAGGCCACGCAAGGAGCGGCGGCCCCACAAGAAGCACGCCTACAAGGATGACAGCCC
CCGCCGGCGCAGCACGAGCCCAGACCACACCCGGTCCCGGAGGTCCCACAGCAAAGACAGGCACCGGAGG
GAGCGGAGCCGGGAGCGGAGGGGCAGCGCCAGCAGGAAGCACAGCCGCCACCGCCGCCGAAGCGAGCGGT
CGCGCTCCCGGTCCCCGAGCAGGCACCGCAGTACCTGGAACAGGTTGCCAACTTTCTTGTACAAAGTGGT
TGATATCCAGCACAGTGGCGGCCGCTCGAGTCTAGAGGGCCCGCGGTTCGAAACCAGCGGAGGCGGCGGA
AGCGGGGGAGGAGGCAGCGGCGGAGGCGGCAGCGGGGGCGGCGGAAGCGCTACCGGTAAGCCTATCCCTA
ACCCTCTCCTCGGTCTCGATTCTACGCGTACCGGTATGGCTTCTAACTTTACTCAGTTCGTTCTCGTCGA
CAATGGCGGAACTGGCGACGTGACTGTCGCCCCAAGCAACTTCGCTAACGGGGTCGCTGAATGGATCAGC
TCTAACTCGCGATCACAGGCTTACAAAGTAACCTGTAGCGTTCGTCAGAGCTCTGCGCAGAATCGCAAAT
ACACCATCAAAGTCGAGGTGCCTAAAGTGGCAACCCAGACTGTTGGTGGTGAAGAGCTTCCTGTAGCCGG
ATGGAGATCTTACTTAAATATGGAACTAACCATTCCAATTTTCGCCACGAATTCCGACTGCGAGCTTATT
GTTAAGGCAATGCAAGGTCTCCTAAAAGATGGAAACCCGATTCCCTCGGCCATCGCGGCCAACTCCGGCA
TCTACGGAGGTGGAGGTGGATCTCGTACGGGTTAGTAATGAGTTTAAACCCGCTGATCAGCCTCGACTGT
GCCTTCTAGTTGCCAGCCATCTGTTGTTTGCCCCTCCCCCGTGCCTTCCTTGACCCTGGAAGGTGCCACT
CCCACTGTCCTTTCCTAATAAAATGAGGAAATTGCATCGCATTGTCTGAGTAGGTGTCATTCTATTCTGG
GGGGTGGGGTGGGGCAGGACAGCAAGGGGGAGGATTGGGAAGACAATAGCAGGCATGCTGGGGATGCGGT
GGGCTCTATGGCTTCTGAGGCGGAAAGAACCAGCTGGGGCTCTAGGGGGTATCCCC
[124 nt withheld, positions 4327-4450]
C
[91 nt withheld, positions 4452-4542]
AGGGTGATGGTTCACGTACCTAGAAGTTCCTATTCCGAAGTTCCTATTCTCTAGAAAGTATAGGAACTTC
CTTGGCCAAAAAGCCTGAACTCACCGCGACGTCTGTCGAGAAGTTTCTGATCGAAAAGTTCGACAGCGTC
TCCGACCTGATGCAGCTCTCGGAGGGCGAAGAATCTCGTGCTTTCAGCTTCGATGTAGGAGGGCGTGGAT
ATGTCCTGCGGGTAAATAGCTGCGCCGATGGTTTCTACAAAGATCGTTATGTTTATCGGCACTTTGCATC
GGCCGCGCTCCCGATTCCGGAAGTGCTTGACATTGGGGAATTCAGCGAGAGCCTGACCTATTGCATCTCC
CGCCGTGCACAGGGTGTCACGTTGCAAGACCTGCCTGAAACCGAACTGCCCGCTGTTCTGCAGCCGGTCG
CGGAGGCCATGGATGCGATCGCTGCGGCCGATCTTAGCCAGACGAGCGGGTTCGGCCCATTCGGACCGCA
AGGAATCGGTCAATACACTACATGGCGTGATTTCATATGCGCGATTGCTGATCCCCATGTGTATCACTGG
CAAACTGTGATGGACGACACCGTCAGTGCGTCCGTCGCGCAGGCTCTCGATGAGCTGATGCTTTGGGCCG
AGGACTGCCCCGAAGTCCGGCACCTCGTGCACGCGGATTTCGGCTCCAACAATGTCCTGACGGACAATGG
CCGCATAACAGCGGTCATTGACTGGAGCGAGGCGATGTTCGGGGATTCCCAATACGAGGTCGCCAACATC
TTCTTCTGGAGGCCGTGGTTGGCTTGTATGGAGCAGCAGACGCGCTACTTCGAGCGGAGGCATCCGGAGC
TTGCAGGATCGCCGCGGCTCCGGGCGTATATGCTCCGCATTGGTCTTGACCAACTCTATCAGAGCTTGGT
TGACGGCAATTTCGATGATGCAGCTTGGGCGCAGGGTCGATGCGACGCAATCGTCCGATCCGGAGCCGGG
ACTGTCGGGCGTACACAAATCGCCCGCAGAAGCGCGGCCGTCTGGACCGATGGCTGTGTAGAAGTACTCG
CCGATAGTGGAAACCGACGCCCCAGCACTCGTCCGAGGGCAAAGGAATAGCACGTACTACGAGATTTCGA
TTCCACCGCCGCCTTCTATGAAAGGTTGGGCTTCGGAATCGTTTTCCGGGACGCCGGCTGGATGATCCTC
CAGCGCGGGGATCTCATGCTGGAGTTCTTCGCCCACCCCAACTTGTTTATTGCAGCTTATAATGGTTACA
AATAAAGCAATAGCATCACAAATTTCACAAATAAAGCATTTTTTTCACTGCATTCTAGTTGTGGTTTGTC
CAAACTCATCAATGTATCTTATCATGTCTGTATACCGTCGACCTCTAGCTAGAGCTTGGCGTAATCATGG
TCATAGCTGTTTCCTGTGTGAAATTGTTATCCGCTCACAATTCCACACAACATACGAGCCGGAAGCATAA
AGTGTAAAGCCTGGGGTGCCTAATGAGTGAGCTAACTCACATTAATTGCGTTGCGCTCACTGCCCGCTTT
CCAGTCGGGAAACCTGTCGTGCCAGCTGCATTAATGAATCGGCCAACGCGCGGGGAGAGGCGGTTTGCGT
ATTGGGCGCTCTTCCGCTTCCTCGCTCACTGACTCGCTGCGCTCGGTCGTTCGGCTGCGGCGAGCGGTAT
CAGCTCACTCAAAGGCGGTAATACGGTTATCCACAGAATCAGGGGATAACGCAGGAAAGAACATGTGAGC
AAAAGGCCAGCAAAAGGCCAGGAACCGTAAAAAGGCCGCGTTGCTGGCGTTTTTCCATAGGCTCCGCCCC
CCTGACGAGCATCACAAAAATCGACGCTCAAGTCAGAGGTGGCGAAACCCGACAGGACTATAAAGATACC
AGGCGTTTCCCCCTGGAAGCTCCCTCGTGCGCTCTCCTGTTCCGACCCTGCCGCTTACCGGATACCTGTC
CGCCTTTCTCCCTTCGGGAAGCGTGGCGCTTTCTCATAGCTCACGCTGTAGGTATCTCAGTTCGGTGTAG
GTCGTTCGCTCCAAGCTGGGCTGTGTGCACGAACCCCCCGTTCAGCCCGACCGCTGCGCCTTATCCGGTA
ACTATCGTCTTGAGTCCAACCCGGTAAGACACGACTTATCGCCACTGGCAGCAGCCACTGGTAACAGGAT
TAGCAGAGCGAGGTATGTAGGCGGTGCTACAGAGTTCTTGAAGTGGTGGCCTAACTACGGCTACACTAGA
AGAACAGTATTTGGTATCTGCGCTCTGCTGAAGCCAGTTACCTTCGGAAAAAGAGTTGGTAGCTCTTGAT
CCGGCAAACAAACCACCGCTGGTAGCGGTGGTTTTTTTGTTTGCAAGCAGCAGATTACGCGCAGAAAAAA
AGGATCTCAAGAAGATCCTTTGATCTTTTCTACGGGGTCTGACGCTCAGTGGAACGAAAACTCACGTTAA
GGGATTTTGGTCATGAGATTATCAAAAAGGATCTTCACCTAGATCCTTTTAAATTAAAAATGAAGTTTTA
AATCAATCTAAAGTATATATGAGTAAACTTGGTCTGACAGTTACCAATGCTTAATCAGTGAGGCACCTAT
CTCAGCGATCTGTCTATTTCGTTCATCCATAGTTGCCTGACTCCCCGTCGTGTAGATAACTACGATACGG
GAGGGCTTACCATCTGGCCCCAGTGCTGCAATGATACCGCGAGACCCACGCTCACCGGCTCCAGATTTAT
CAGCAATAAACCAGCCAGCCGGAAGGGCCGAGCGCAGAAGTGGTCCTGCAACTTTATCCGCCTCCATCCA
GTCTATTAATTGTTGCCGGGAAGCTAGAGTAAGTAGTTCGCCAGTTAATAGTTTGCGCAACGTTGTTGCC
ATTGCTACAGGCATCGTGGTGTCACGCTCGTCGTTTGGTATGGCTTCATTCAGCTCCGGTTCCCAACGAT
CAAGGCGAGTTACATGATCCCCCATGTTGTGCAAAAAAGCGGTTAGCTCCTTCGGTCCTCCGATCGTTGT
CAGAAGTAAGTTGGCCGCAGTGTTATCACTCATGGTTATGGCAGCACTGCATAATTCTCTTACTGTCATG
CCATCCGTAAGATGCTTTTCTGTGACTGGTGAGTACTCAACCAAGTCATTCTGAGAATAGTGTATGCGGC
GACCGAGTTGCTCTTGCCCGGCGTCAATACGGGATAATACCGCGCCACATAGCAGAACTTTAAAAGTGCT
CATCATTGGAAAACGTTCTTCGGGGCGAAAACTCTCAAGGATCTTACCGCTGTTGAGATCCAGTTCGATG
TAACCCACTCGTGCACCCAACTGATCTTCAGCATCTTTTACTTTCACCAGCGTTTCTGGGTGAGCAAAAA
CAGGAAGGCAAAATGCCGCAAAAAAGGGAATAAGGGCGACACGGAAATGTTGAATACTCATACTCTTCCT
TTTTCAATATTATTGAAGCATTTATCAGGGTTATTGTCTCATGAGCGGATACATATTTGAATGTATTTAG
AAAAATAAACAAATAGGGGTTCCGCGCACATTTCCCCGAAAAGTGCCACCTGACGTCGACGGATCGGGAG
ATCTCCCGATCCCCTATGGTGCACTCTCAGTACAATCTGCTCTGATGCCGCATAGTTAAGCCAGTATCTG
CTCCCTGCTTGTGTGTTGGAGGTCGCTGAGTAGTGCGCGAGCAAAATTTAAGCTACAACAAGGCAAGGCT
TGACCGACAATTGCATGAAGAATCTGCTTAGGGTTAGGCGTTTTGCGCTGCTTCGCGATGTACGGGCCAG
ATATACGCGTTGACATTGATTATTGACTAGGCTTTTGCAAAAAGCTTTGCAAAGATGGATAAAGTTTTAA
ACAGAGAGGAATCTTTGCAGCTAATGGACCTTCTAGGTCTTGAAAGGAGTGGGAATT
