>Addgene plasmid #156011 | SFRS17A-1 | depositor partial sequence | sequence record 301414 | Insert Sequence
ATGGCAGCGGCTACCATCGTGCACGACACGTCTGAGGCCGTGGAGCTCTGCCCTGCTTACGGCTTGTACC
TGAAGCCCATCACCAAGATGACCATCAGCGTGGCACTCCCGCAGCTGAAGCAGCCGGGGAAGTCCATCTC
CAACTGGGAGGTGATGGAGAGGCTGAAGGGCATGGTGCAGAACCACCAGTTCTCCACGCTGCGTATTTCC
AAGAGCACCATGGACTTCATCCGCTTCGAGGGGGAGGTGGAGAACAAGAGCCTGGTCAAGTCTTTTCTGG
CCTGCCTGGACGGCAAGACCATCAAGCTCAGCGGCTTCTCCGACATCCTGAAGGTGCGCGCGGCCGAGTT
CAAGATCGACTTCCCCACCCGCCACGACTGGGACTCCTTCTTCCGCGACGCCAAGGACATGAACGAGACC
CTGCCGGGGGAGCGGCCGGACACCATCCACCTGGAGGGGCTGCCCTGCAAGTGGTTCGCCCTGAAGGAGT
CGGGCTCCGAGAAGCCCAGCGAGGACGTCCTGGTCAAGGTGTTTGAGAAGTTCGGGGAGATCCGGAATGT
GGACATCCCCATGCTGGACCCCTACCGGGAGGAGATGACGGGCCGCAACTTCCACACCTTCAGTTTCGGG
GGGCACTTGAACTTCGAGGCCTATGTGCAGTACCGTGAGTACATGGGCTTCATCCAGGCCATGAGCGCCC
TGCGCGGGATGAAACTCATGTACAAGGGCGAGGACGGCAAGGCCGTGGCCTGCAACATCAAGGTTTCTTT
TGATTCGACCAAACACCTGAGTGATGCCTCAATTAAGAAGCGGCAGCTGGAGAGGCAGAAGCTTCAGGAA
CTGGAGCAGCAAAGAGAAGAACAAAAGCGCAGAGAGAAGGAAGCGGAGGAGAGGCAGCGAGCGGAGGAAA
GGAAACAAAAGGAGCTGGAAGAGCTGGAGCGAGAGAGGAAAAGAGAAGAGAAGCTTCGCAAGAGGGAGCA
GAAGCAGAGGGACCGTGAGCTGCGCCGGAATCAGAAGAAGCTGGAGAAGCTGCAGGCGGAGGAGCAGAAG
CAGCTGCAGGAGAAGATCAAGCTGGAGGAGCGCAAGCTGCTGCTGGCCCAGAGGAACCTGCAGTCCATCC
GGCTCATCGCCGAGCTGCTCAGCAGAGCCAAGGCTGTGAAGCTACGGGAACAGGAGCAGAAGGAGGAGAA
GCTGAGGCTCCAGCAGCAGGAGGAGCGGCGGCGGCTGCAGGAGGCCGAGCTGCGGCGCGTGGAGGAGGAG
AAGGAGCGCGCGCTGGGCCTGCAGCGGAAAGAGCGGGAGCTGCGCGAGCGGCTGCTGAGCATCCTGCTGA
GCAAGAAGCCGGACGACAGCCACACACACGACGAGCTGGGCGTGGCACACGCCGACCTGCTGCAGCCCGT
CCTGGACATCCTGCAGACCGTGTCGTCCGGCTGTGTGAGCGCCACCACGCTGCACCCCCTCGGGGGCCAG
CCCCCGGCCGGTGCCCCCAAGGAGAGCGCGGCCCACCCAGAGGCCGACGGCGCTCCCAAAAGCGTGAACG
GGAGCGTGGCCGAGGAGGCCCCATGCAAGGAGGTTCAGAGCTCCTGTCGTGTGGTCCCCGAGGATGGCTC
TCCAGAGAAGAGGTGCCCGGGCGGCGTCCTCTCCTGCATTCCTGACAACAACCAACAGCCCAAGGGCATC
CCTGCCTGCGAGCAGAATGTCTCCAGAAAGGACACCCGGTCAGAACAGGACAAGTGCAACCGGGAGCCCA
GCAAGGGCCGGGGCCGGGCCACCGGAGACGGGCTTGCTGACCGGCACAAGCGGGAGAGGAGCCGGGCCAG
GCGGGCCAGCAGCAGGGAGGACGGGAGGCCACGCAAGGAGCGGCGGCCCCACAAGAAGCACGCCTACAAG
GATGACAGCCCCCGCCGGCGCAGCACGAGCCCAGACCACACCCGGTCCCGGAGGTCCCACAGCAAAGACA
GGCACCGGAGGGAGCGGAGCCGGGAGCGGAGGGGCAGCGCCAGCAGGAAGCACAGCCGCCACCGCCGCCG
AAGCGAGCGGTCGCGCTCCCGGTCCCCGAGCAGGCACCGCAGTACCTGGAACAGGTAA
